Addgene plasmid #77498: RET gRNA (BRDN0001149164)
Purpose: 3rd generation lentiviral gRNA plasmid targeting human RET
Depositing lab: John Doench & David Root. Depositing organization: Broad Institute. Publication: Optimized sgRNA design to maximize activity and minimize off-target effects of CRISPR-Cas9. Doench JG, Fusi N, Sullender M, Hegde M, Vaimberg EW, Donovan KF, Smith I, Tothova Z, Wilen C, Orchard R, Virgin HW, Listgarten J, Root DE. Nat Biotechnol. 2016 Jan 18. doi: 10.1038/nbt.3437. PubMed 26780180.
Backbone
  Vector backbone: lentiGuide-Puro
  Backbone manufacturer: Zhang Lab (Addgene plasmid # 52963)
  Vector type: Mammalian Expression, Lentiviral, CRISPR
  Selectable markers: Puromycin
Growth in bacteria
  Bacterial resistance: Ampicillin, 100 μg/mL
  Growth temperature: 37°C
  Growth strain: DH5alpha
  Copy number: High Copy
Gene/Insert
  Gene/Insert name: RET (alt names: RET; NM_020630.4)
  gRNA/shRNA sequence: CCCGGTGACCGTGTACGACG
  Species: H. sapiens (human)
  Entrez Gene: RET (a.k.a. CDHF12, CDHR16, HSCR1, MEN2A, MEN2B, MTC1, PTC, RET-ELE1)
  Promoter: hU6
  Cloning method: Unknown
  Sequencing primers: 5′ U6-F; 3′ pS2-R
Terms and licenses: Academic/Nonprofit Terms; Industry Terms: Not Available to Industry
Depositor comments: The gRNA was designed to target the following Genbank reference sequence(s): NM_020630.4,NM_020975.4. Note that this plasmid does NOT contain Cas9. It should be used in conjunction with lentiCas9-Blast (Addgene #52962) or otherwise with cell lines already expressing Cas9. Browse the full kinome gRNA library at http://www.addgene.org/pooled-library/broadgpp-human-kinome/ or visit http://www.broadinstitute.org/rnai/public/ for detailed protocols and information.
How to cite: RET gRNA (BRDN0001149164) was a gift from John Doench & David Root (Addgene plasmid # 77498 ; http://n2t.net/addgene:77498 ; RRID:Addgene_77498)
