[The description below was written by a language model from this plasmid's Addgene catalogue record and pLannotate feature annotations shown in this document.]
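Description:
RET gRNA (BRDN0001149164) is a third-generation lentiviral CRISPR guide plasmid built on the lentiGuide-Puro backbone, carrying a single guide RNA directed against human RET, the receptor tyrosine kinase gene. The guide was designed against two RET reference transcripts and belongs to a set of human kinome-targeting guides. In bacteria the roughly 8.3 kb plasmid is maintained through a high-copy ColE1/pUC-type origin and selected with ampicillin via the β-lactamase gene. An f1 origin, an SV40 origin and poly(A) signal, and remnants of lac and phage promoter sequences are also present in the backbone.

The transfer cassette is framed by an RSV promoter-driven truncated HIV-1 5' LTR and a self-inactivating ΔU3 3' LTR. The chimeric 5' LTR makes genomic RNA production Tat-independent, and the U3 deletion leaves the integrated provirus without LTR promoter activity. Between the LTRs lie the Ψ packaging signal with a partial gag sequence, the Rev response element for nuclear export of the full-length viral RNA, and a cPPT/CTS element that aids nuclear import in transduced cells. The human U6 RNA polymerase III promoter transcribes the RET-specific spacer fused to the Streptococcus pyogenes Cas9 guide scaffold. Downstream, an EF-1α core promoter with its intron A drives puromycin N-acetyltransferase for selection of transduced mammalian cells, followed by a WPRE to enhance transcript expression.

The plasmid does not encode Cas9, so it must be paired with a separate Cas9 lentiviral vector or used in cells that already express the nuclease. Its intended use is virus production and delivery of the guide for Cas9-mediated disruption of RET in human cells.
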