Features (pLannotate 1.2.2; 29 found; start..end, strand, type, name):
     14..80      +  CDS            small t antigen (fragment): SV40 (simian virus 40) small t antigen
    106..317     +  promoter       EF-1α core promoter: core promoter for human elongation factor EF-1α
    318..1256    +  intron         EF-1α intron A: intron upstream of the start codon of human EF-1α
   1278..1877    +  CDS            PuroR (fragment): puromycin N-acetyltransferase; pac from Streptomyces; confers resistance to puromycin
   1893..2481    +  misc_feature   WPRE: woodchuck hepatitis virus posttranscriptional regulatory element
   2532..2551    +  misc_feature   cPPT/CTS (fragment): central polypurine tract and central termination sequence of HIV-1
   2553..2786    +  LTR            3' LTR (ΔU3): self-inactivating 3' long terminal repeat (LTR) from HIV-1
   2864..2985    +  polyA_signal   SV40 poly(A) signal: SV40 polyadenylation signal
   3025..3160    +  rep_origin     SV40 ori: SV40 origin of replication
   3181..3199    -  promoter       T7 promoter: promoter for bacteriophage T7 RNA polymerase
   3207..3362    +  CDS            lacZα (fragment): LacZα fragment of β-galactosidase; lacZ fragment
   3367..3795    +  rep_origin     f1 ori (sequence partly withheld): f1 bacteriophage origin of replication; arrow indicates direction of (+) strand synthesis
   3848..3952    +  promoter       AmpR promoter: bla
   3953..4813    +  CDS            AmpR: β-lactamase; bla; confers resistance to ampicillin, carbenicillin, and related antibiotics
   4984..5572    +  rep_origin     ori: high-copy-number ColE1/pMB1/pBR322/pUC origin of replication
   5755..5847    +  CDS            lacI (fragment): lac repressor; lacI; The lac repressor binds to the lac operator to inhibit transcription in E. coli. This inhibition can be relieved by adding lactose or isopropyl-β-D-thiogalactopyranoside (IPTG).
   5860..5881    +  protein_bind   CAP binding site: CAP binding activates transcription in the presence of cAMP. E. coli catabolite activator protein
   5896..5926    +  promoter       lac promoter: promoter for the E. coli lac operon
   5934..5950    +  protein_bind   lac operator: The lac repressor binds to the lac operator to inhibit transcription in E. coli. This inhibition can be relieved by adding lactose or isopropyl-β-D-thiogalactopyranoside (IPTG). lac repressor encoded by lacI
   5995..6013    +  promoter       T3 promoter: promoter for bacteriophage T3 RNA polymerase
   6041..6267    +  promoter       RSV promoter: Rous sarcoma virus enhancer/promoter
   6268..6448    +  LTR            5' LTR (truncated): truncated 5' long terminal repeat (LTR) from HIV-1
   6495..6620    +  misc_feature   HIV-1 Ψ: packaging signal of human immunodeficiency virus type 1
   6604..6967    +  CDS            HIV-1 gag (fragment): gag protein from human immunodeficiency virus 1; gag
   7113..7346    +  misc_feature   RRE: The Rev response element (RRE) of HIV-1 allows for Rev-dependent mRNA export from the nucleus to the cytoplasm.
   7723..7749    +  CDS            Rev (fragment): human immunodeficiency virus 1 (HIV-1) Rev protein; rev; enhances nuclear export of unspliced and incompletely spliced viral mRNAs
   7753..7993    +  promoter       U6 promoter: RNA polymerase III promoter for human U6 snRNA
   8023..8098    +  misc_RNA       gRNA scaffold: guide RNA scaffold for the Streptococcus pyogenes CRISPR/Cas9 system
   8154..8271    +  misc_feature   cPPT/CTS: central polypurine tract and central termination sequence of HIV-1
>Addgene plasmid #77498 | RET gRNA (BRDN0001149164) | addgene full sequence | sequence record 187880 | Addgene Assembled Sequence
CCCGGGTGCAAAGATGGATAAAGTTTTAAACAGAGAGGAATCTTTGCAGCTAATGGACCTTCTAGGTCTT
GAAAGGAGTGGGAATTGGCTCCGGTGCCCGTCAGTGGGCAGAGCGCACATCGCCCACAGTCCCCGAGAAG
TTGGGGGGAGGGGTCGGCAATTGATCCGGTGCCTAGAGAAGGTGGCGCGGGGTAAACTGGGAAAGTGATG
TCGTGTACTGGCTCCGCCTTTTTCCCGAGGGTGGGGGAGAACCGTATATAAGTGCAGTAGTCGCCGTGAA
CGTTCTTTTTCGCAACGGGTTTGCCGCCAGAACACAGGTAAGTGCCGTGTGTGGTTCCCGCGGGCCTGGC
CTCTTTACGGGTTATGGCCCTTGCGTGCCTTGAATTACTTCCACCTGGCTGCAGTACGTGATTCTTGATC
CCGAGCTTCGGGTTGGAAGTGGGTGGGAGAGTTCGAGGCCTTGCGCTTAAGGAGCCCCTTCGCCTCGTGC
TTGAGTTGAGGCCTGGCCTGGGCGCTGGGGCCGCCGCGTGCGAATCTGGTGGCACCTTCGCGCCTGTCTC
GCTGCTTTCGATAAGTCTCTAGCCATTTAAAATTTTTGATGACCTGCTGCGACGCTTTTTTTCTGGCAAG
ATAGTCTTGTAAATGCGGGCCAAGATCTGCACACTGGTATTTCGGTTTTTGGGGCCGCGGGCGGCGACGG
GGCCCGTGCGTCCCAGCGCACATGTTCGGCGAGGCGGGGCCTGCGAGCGCGGCCACCGAGAATCGGACGG
GGGTAGTCTCAAGCTGGCCGGCCTGCTCTGGTGCCTGGCCTCGCGCCGCCGTGTATCGCCCCGCCCTGGG
CGGCAAGGCTGGCCCGGTCGGCACCAGTTGCGTGAGCGGAAAGATGGCCGCTTCCCGGCCCTGCTGCAGG
GAGCTCAAAATGGAGGACGCGGCGCTCGGGAGAGCGGGCGGGTGAGTCACCCACACAAAGGAAAAGGGCC
TTTCCGTCCTCAGCCGTCGCTTCATGTGACTCCACGGAGTACCGGGCGCCGTCCAGGCACCTCGATTAGT
TCTCGAGCTTTTGGAGTACGTCGTCTTTAGGTTGGGGGGAGGGGTTTTATGCGATGGAGTTTCCCCACAC
TGAGTGGGTGGAGACTGAAGTTAGGCCAGCTTGGCACTTGATGTAATTCTCCTTGGAATTTGCCCTTTTT
GAGTTTGGATCTTGGTTCATTCTCAAGCCTCAGACAGTGGTTCAAAGTTTTTTTCTTCCATTTCAGGTGT
CGTGACGTACGGCCACCATGACCGAGTACAAGCCCACGGTGCGCCTCGCCACCCGCGACGACGTCCCCAG
GGCCGTACGCACCCTCGCCGCCGCGTTCGCCGACTACCCCGCCACGCGCCACACCGTCGATCCGGACCGC
CACATCGAGCGGGTCACCGAGCTGCAAGAACTCTTCCTCACGCGCGTCGGGCTCGACATCGGCAAGGTGT
GGGTCGCGGACGACGGCGCCGCCGTGGCGGTCTGGACCACGCCGGAGAGCGTCGAAGCGGGGGCGGTGTT
CGCCGAGATCGGCCCGCGCATGGCCGAGTTGAGCGGTTCCCGGCTGGCCGCGCAGCAACAGATGGAAGGC
CTCCTGGCGCCGCACCGGCCCAAGGAGCCCGCGTGGTTCCTGGCCACCGTCGGAGTCTCGCCCGACCACC
AGGGCAAGGGTCTGGGCAGCGCCGTCGTGCTCCCCGGAGTGGAGGCGGCCGAGCGCGCCGGGGTGCCCGC
CTTCCTGGAGACCTCCGCGCCCCGCAACCTCCCCTTCTACGAGCGGCTCGGCTTCACCGTCACCGCCGAC
GTCGAGGTGCCCGAAGGACCGCGCACCTGGTGCATGACCCGCAAGCCCGGTGCCTGAACGCGTTAAGTCG
ACAATCAACCTCTGGATTACAAAATTTGTGAAAGATTGACTGGTATTCTTAACTATGTTGCTCCTTTTAC
GCTATGTGGATACGCTGCTTTAATGCCTTTGTATCATGCTATTGCTTCCCGTATGGCTTTCATTTTCTCC
TCCTTGTATAAATCCTGGTTGCTGTCTCTTTATGAGGAGTTGTGGCCCGTTGTCAGGCAACGTGGCGTGG
TGTGCACTGTGTTTGCTGACGCAACCCCCACTGGTTGGGGCATTGCCACCACCTGTCAGCTCCTTTCCGG
GACTTTCGCTTTCCCCCTCCCTATTGCCACGGCGGAACTCATCGCCGCCTGCCTTGCCCGCTGCTGGACA
GGGGCTCGGCTGTTGGGCACTGACAATTCCGTGGTGTTGTCGGGGAAATCATCGTCCTTTCCTTGGCTGC
TCGCCTGTGTTGCCACCTGGATTCTGCGCGGGACGTCCTTCTGCTACGTCCCTTCGGCCCTCAATCCAGC
GGACCTTCCTTCCCGCGGCCTGCTGCCGGCTCTGCGGCCTCTTCCGCGTCTTCGCCTTCGCCCTCAGACG
AGTCGGATCTCCCTTTGGGCCGCCTCCCCGCGTCGACTTTAAGACCAATGACTTACAAGGCAGCTGTAGA
TCTTAGCCACTTTTTAAAAGAAAAGGGGGGACTGGAAGGGCTAATTCACTCCCAACGAAGACAAGATCTG
CTTTTTGCTTGTACTGGGTCTCTCTGGTTAGACCAGATCTGAGCCTGGGAGCTCTCTGGCTAACTAGGGA
ACCCACTGCTTAAGCCTCAATAAAGCTTGCCTTGAGTGCTTCAAGTAGTGTGTGCCCGTCTGTTGTGTGA
CTCTGGTAACTAGAGATCCCTCAGACCCTTTTAGTCAGTGTGGAAAATCTCTAGCAGTACGTATAGTAGT
TCATGTCATCTTATTATTCAGTATTTATAACTTGCAAAGAAATGAATATCAGAGAGTGAGAGGAACTTGT
TTATTGCAGCTTATAATGGTTACAAATAAAGCAATAGCATCACAAATTTCACAAATAAAGCATTTTTTTC
ACTGCATTCTAGTTGTGGTTTGTCCAAACTCATCAATGTATCTTATCATGTCTGGCTCTAGCTATCCCGC
CCCTAACTCCGCCCATCCCGCCCCTAACTCCGCCCAGTTCCGCCCATTCTCCGCCCCATGGCTGACTAAT
TTTTTTTATTTATGCAGAGGCCGAGGCCGCCTCGGCCTCTGAGCTATTCCAGAAGTAGTGAGGAGGCTTT
TTTGGAGGCCTAGGGACGTACCCAATTCGCCCTATAGTGAGTCGTATTACGCGCGCTCACTGGCCGTCGT
TTTACAACGTCGTGACTGGGAAAACCCTGGCGTTACCCAACTTAATCGCCTTGCAGCACATCCCCCTTTC
GCCAGCTGGCGTAATAGCGAAGAGGCCCGCACCGATCGCCCTTCCCAACAGTTGCGCAGCCTGAATGGCG
AATGGG
[124 nt withheld, positions 3367-3490]
C
[91 nt withheld, positions 3492-3582]
A
[49 nt withheld, positions 3584-3632]
CCTTTGACGTTGGAGTCCACGTTCTTT
[37 nt withheld, positions 3660-3696]
ACCCTATCTCGGTCTATTCTTTTGATTTATAAGGGATTTTGCCGATTTCGGCCTATTGGTTAAAAAATGA
GCTGATTTAACAAAAATTTAACGCGAATTTTAACAAAATATTAACGCTTACAATTTAGGTGGCACTTTTC
GGGGAAATGTGCGCGGAACCCCTATTTGTTTATTTTTCTAAATACATTCAAATATGTATCCGCTCATGAG
ACAATAACCCTGATAAATGCTTCAATAATATTGAAAAAGGAAGAGTATGAGTATTCAACATTTCCGTGTC
GCCCTTATTCCCTTTTTTGCGGCATTTTGCCTTCCTGTTTTTGCTCACCCAGAAACGCTGGTGAAAGTAA
AAGATGCTGAAGATCAGTTGGGTGCACGAGTGGGTTACATCGAACTGGATCTCAACAGCGGTAAGATCCT
TGAGAGTTTTCGCCCCGAAGAACGTTTTCCAATGATGAGCACTTTTAAAGTTCTGCTATGTGGCGCGGTA
TTATCCCGTATTGACGCCGGGCAAGAGCAACTCGGTCGCCGCATACACTATTCTCAGAATGACTTGGTTG
AGTACTCACCAGTCACAGAAAAGCATCTTACGGATGGCATGACAGTAAGAGAATTATGCAGTGCTGCCAT
AACCATGAGTGATAACACTGCGGCCAACTTACTTCTGACAACGATCGGAGGACCGAAGGAGCTAACCGCT
TTTTTGCACAACATGGGGGATCATGTAACTCGCCTTGATCGTTGGGAACCGGAGCTGAATGAAGCCATAC
CAAACGACGAGCGTGACACCACGATGCCTGTAGCAATGGCAACAACGTTGCGCAAACTATTAACTGGCGA
ACTACTTACTCTAGCTTCCCGGCAACAATTAATAGACTGGATGGAGGCGGATAAAGTTGCAGGACCACTT
CTGCGCTCGGCCCTTCCGGCTGGCTGGTTTATTGCTGATAAATCTGGAGCCGGTGAGCGTGGGTCTCGCG
GTATCATTGCAGCACTGGGGCCAGATGGTAAGCCCTCCCGTATCGTAGTTATCTACACGACGGGGAGTCA
GGCAACTATGGATGAACGAAATAGACAGATCGCTGAGATAGGTGCCTCACTGATTAAGCATTGGTAACTG
TCAGACCAAGTTTACTCATATATACTTTAGATTGATTTAAAACTTCATTTTTAATTTAAAAGGATCTAGG
TGAAGATCCTTTTTGATAATCTCATGACCAAAATCCCTTAACGTGAGTTTTCGTTCCACTGAGCGTCAGA
CCCCGTAGAAAAGATCAAAGGATCTTCTTGAGATCCTTTTTTTCTGCGCGTAATCTGCTGCTTGCAAACA
AAAAAACCACCGCTACCAGCGGTGGTTTGTTTGCCGGATCAAGAGCTACCAACTCTTTTTCCGAAGGTAA
CTGGCTTCAGCAGAGCGCAGATACCAAATACTGTTCTTCTAGTGTAGCCGTAGTTAGGCCACCACTTCAA
GAACTCTGTAGCACCGCCTACATACCTCGCTCTGCTAATCCTGTTACCAGTGGCTGCTGCCAGTGGCGAT
AAGTCGTGTCTTACCGGGTTGGACTCAAGACGATAGTTACCGGATAAGGCGCAGCGGTCGGGCTGAACGG
GGGGTTCGTGCACACAGCCCAGCTTGGAGCGAACGACCTACACCGAACTGAGATACCTACAGCGTGAGCT
ATGAGAAAGCGCCACGCTTCCCGAAGGGAGAAAGGCGGACAGGTATCCGGTAAGCGGCAGGGTCGGAACA
GGAGAGCGCACGAGGGAGCTTCCAGGGGGAAACGCCTGGTATCTTTATAGTCCTGTCGGGTTTCGCCACC
TCTGACTTGAGCGTCGATTTTTGTGATGCTCGTCAGGGGGGCGGAGCCTATGGAAAAACGCCAGCAACGC
GGCCTTTTTACGGTTCCTGGCCTTTTGCTGGCCTTTTGCTCACATGTTCTTTCCTGCGTTATCCCCTGAT
TCTGTGGATAACCGTATTACCGCCTTTGAGTGAGCTGATACCGCTCGCCGCAGCCGAACGACCGAGCGCA
GCGAGTCAGTGAGCGAGGAAGCGGAAGAGCGCCCAATACGCAAACCGCCTCTCCCCGCGCGTTGGCCGAT
TCATTAATGCAGCTGGCACGACAGGTTTCCCGACTGGAAAGCGGGCAGTGAGCGCAACGCAATTAATGTG
AGTTAGCTCACTCATTAGGCACCCCAGGCTTTACACTTTATGCTTCCGGCTCGTATGTTGTGTGGAATTG
TGAGCGGATAACAATTTCACACAGGAAACAGCTATGACCATGATTACGCCAAGCGCGCAATTAACCCTCA
CTAAAGGGAACAAAAGCTGGAGCTGCAAGCTTAATGTAGTCTTATGCAATACTCTTGTAGTCTTGCAACA
TGGTAACGATGAGTTAGCAACATGCCTTACAAGGAGAGAAAAAGCACCGTGCATGCCGATTGGTGGAAGT
AAGGTGGTACGATCGTGCCTTATTAGGAAGGCAACAGACGGGTCTGACATGGATTGGACGAACCACTGAA
TTGCCGCATTGCAGAGATATTGTATTTAAGTGCCTAGCTCGATACATAAACGGGTCTCTCTGGTTAGACC
AGATCTGAGCCTGGGAGCTCTCTGGCTAACTAGGGAACCCACTGCTTAAGCCTCAATAAAGCTTGCCTTG
AGTGCTTCAAGTAGTGTGTGCCCGTCTGTTGTGTGACTCTGGTAACTAGAGATCCCTCAGACCCTTTTAG
TCAGTGTGGAAAATCTCTAGCAGTGGCGCCCGAACAGGGACTTGAAAGCGAAAGGGAAACCAGAGGAGCT
CTCTCGACGCAGGACTCGGCTTGCTGAAGCGCGCACGGCAAGAGGCGAGGGGCGGCGACTGGTGAGTACG
CCAAAAATTTTGACTAGCGGAGGCTAGAAGGAGAGAGATGGGTGCGAGAGCGTCAGTATTAAGCGGGGGA
GAATTAGATCGCGATGGGAAAAAATTCGGTTAAGGCCAGGGGGAAAGAAAAAATATAAATTAAAACATAT
AGTATGGGCAAGCAGGGAGCTAGAACGATTCGCAGTTAATCCTGGCCTGTTAGAAACATCAGAAGGCTGT
AGACAAATACTGGGACAGCTACAACCATCCCTTCAGACAGGATCAGAAGAACTTAGATCATTATATAATA
CAGTAGCAACCCTCTATTGTGTGCATCAAAGGATAGAGATAAAAGACACCAAGGAAGCTTTAGACAAGAT
AGAGGAAGAGCAAAACAAAAGTAAGACCACCGCACAGCAAGCGGCCGCTGATCTTCAGACCTGGAGGAGG
AGATATGAGGGACAATTGGAGAAGTGAATTATATAAATATAAAGTAGTAAAAATTGAACCATTAGGAGTA
GCACCCACCAAGGCAAAGAGAAGAGTGGTGCAGAGAGAAAAAAGAGCAGTGGGAATAGGAGCTTTGTTCC
TTGGGTTCTTGGGAGCAGCAGGAAGCACTATGGGCGCAGCGTCAATGACGCTGACGGTACAGGCCAGACA
ATTATTGTCTGGTATAGTGCAGCAGCAGAACAATTTGCTGAGGGCTATTGAGGCGCAACAGCATCTGTTG
CAACTCACAGTCTGGGGCATCAAGCAGCTCCAGGCAAGAATCCTGGCTGTGGAAAGATACCTAAAGGATC
AACAGCTCCTGGGGATTTGGGGTTGCTCTGGAAAACTCATTTGCACCACTGCTGTGCCTTGGAATGCTAG
TTGGAGTAATAAATCTCTGGAACAGATTTGGAATCACACGACCTGGATGGAGTGGGACAGAGAAATTAAC
AATTACACAAGCTTAATACACTCCTTAATTGAAGAATCGCAAAACCAGCAAGAAAAGAATGAACAAGAAT
TATTGGAATTAGATAAATGGGCAAGTTTGTGGAATTGGTTTAACATAACAAATTGGCTGTGGTATATAAA
ATTATTCATAATGATAGTAGGAGGCTTGGTAGGTTTAAGAATAGTTTTTGCTGTACTTTCTATAGTGAAT
AGAGTTAGGCAGGGATATTCACCATTATCGTTTCAGACCCACCTCCCAACCCCGAGGGGACCCAGAGAGG
GCCTATTTCCCATGATTCCTTCATATTTGCATATACGATACAAGGCTGTTAGAGAGATAATTAGAATTAA
TTTGACTGTAAACACAAAGATATTAGTACAAAATACGTGACGTAGAAAGTAATAATTTCTTGGGTAGTTT
GCAGTTTTAAAATTATGTTTTAAAATGGACTATCATATGCTTACCGTAACTTGAAAGTATTTCGATTTCT
TGGCTTTATATATCTTGTGGAAAGGACGAAACACCGCCCGGTGACCGTGTACGACGGTTTTAGAGCTAGA
AATAGCAAGTTAAAATAAGGCTAGTCCGTTATCAACTTGAAAAAGTGGCACCGAGTCGGTGCTTTTTTAA
GCTTGGCGTAACTAGATCTTGAGACAAATGGCAGTATTCATCCACAATTTTAAAAGAAAAGGGGGGATTG
GGGGGTACAGTGCAGGGGAAAGAATAGTAGACATAATAGCAACAGACATACAAACTAAAGAATTACAAAA
ACAAATTACAAAAATTCAAAATTTTCGGGTTTATTACAGGGACAGCAGAGATCCACTTTGGCGCCGGCTC
GAGGGGG
