>Addgene plasmid #77498 | RET gRNA (BRDN0001149164) | depositor partial sequence | sequence record 144958 | Target Sequence
CCCGGTGACCGTGTACGACG
