>Addgene plasmid #77498 | RET gRNA (BRDN0001149164) | addgene partial sequence | sequence record 187879 | hU6-F
AGAAAGTAATAATTTCTTGGGTAGTTTGCAGTTTTAAAATTATGTTTTAAAATGGACTATCATATGCTTA
CCGTAACTTGAAAGTATTTCGATTTCTTGGCTTTATATATCTTGTGGAAAGGACGAAACACCGCCCGGTG
ACCGTGTACGACGGTTTTAGAGCTAGAAATAGCAAGTTAAAATAAGGCTAGTCCGTTATCAACTTGAAAA
AGTGGCACCGAGTCGGTGCTTTTTTAAGCTTGGCGTAACTAGATCTTGAGACAAATGGCAGTATTCATCC
ACAATTTTAAAAGAAAAGGGGGGATTGGGGGGTACAGTGCAGGGGAAAGAATAGTAGACATAATAGCAAC
AGACATACAAACTAAAGAATTACAAAAACAAATTACAAAAATTCAAAATTTTCGGGTTTATTACAGGGAC
AGCAGAGATCCACTTTGGCGCCGGCTCGAGGGGGCCCGGGTGCAAAGATGGATAAAGTTTTAAACAGAGA
GGAATCTTTGCAGCTAATGGACCTTCTAGGTCTTGAAAGGAGTGGGAATTGGCTCCGGTGCCCGTCAGTG
GGCAGAGCGC
